Addgene plasmid #235299: EF1a-mGL-bGH
Purpose: mGreenLantern expression to serve as a transfection marker, EF1a-driven
Depositing lab: Kate Galloway. Depositing organization: Massachusetts Institute of Technology. Publication: Model-guided design of microRNA-based gene circuits supports precise dosage of transgenic cargoes into diverse primary cells. Love KS, Johnstone CP, Peterman EL, Gaglione S, Birnbaum ME, Galloway KE. Cell Syst. 2025 Apr 22:101269. doi: 10.1016/j.cels.2025.101269. PubMed 40300600.
Backbone
  Vector backbone: pShip.DSF (downstream forward)
  Backbone manufacturer: Galloway lab
  Backbone size w/o insert (bp): 2046
  Vector type: Mammalian Expression, Synthetic Biology
Growth in bacteria
  Bacterial resistance: Kanamycin, 50 μg/mL
  Growth temperature: 30°C
  Growth strain: NEB Stable
  Copy number: High Copy
Gene/Insert
  Gene/Insert name: mGreenLantern (alt name: mGL)
  Species: Aequorea victoria
  Insert size (bp): 716
  Promoter: EF1a (human EF1a)
  Cloning method: Golden Gate
  Sequencing primers: 5′ gcgtttctacaaactcttcc; 3′ ATTL2 (CATCAGAGATTTTGAGACAC)
Resource information
  A portion of this plasmid was derived from a plasmid made by: Addgene #161912
Terms and licenses: Academic/Nonprofit Terms; Industry Terms: Not Available to Industry
Depositor comments: Alt name: pKG3188 ; Please visit https://doi.org/10.1101/2024.06.25.600629 for bioRxiv preprint.
How to cite: EF1a-mGL-bGH was a gift from Kate Galloway (Addgene plasmid # 235299 ; http://n2t.net/addgene:235299 ; RRID:Addgene_235299)
