[The description below was written by a language model from this plasmid's Addgene catalogue record and pLannotate feature annotations shown in this document.]
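Description:
EF1a-mGL-bGH is a compact mammalian expression plasmid of about 4.2 kb, built by Golden Gate assembly in the pShip.DSF ("downstream forward") backbone, a small synthetic-biology vector. It is propagated in E. coli from a high-copy ColE1/pUC-type origin and selected with kanamycin through an aminoglycoside phosphotransferase (KanR) gene. The rrnB T1 and T2 bacterial transcription terminators sit between the origin and the mammalian cassette, where they presumably insulate the payload from read-through transcription originating in the backbone.

The payload is a single transcription unit. The human EF1a promoter, annotated as the core promoter followed by portions of EF-1α intron A, drives constitutive expression of mGreenLantern, a very bright monomeric GFP derivative of Aequorea victoria origin. Transcripts are terminated and polyadenylated by the bovine growth hormone poly(A) signal. The intron is a normal part of the EF1a promoter and generally supports strong, sustained expression across many mammalian cell types. The automated annotation also flags a roughly 35 bp match to the TRE3GV Tet-responsive promoter just upstream of the coding sequence. This is only a short fragment, probably shared leader or junction sequence, and nothing in the record suggests that the construct is doxycycline-regulated.

The stated purpose is to serve as a transfection marker: co-delivering this plasmid gives a green fluorescent readout that identifies transfected cells and can be used to gate or normalise for delivery. It was deposited in connection with work on microRNA-based gene circuits designed to control transgene dosage in primary cells. No mammalian selection marker, viral packaging elements or epitope tags are annotated, so it is suited to transient transfection rather than viral delivery.
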