Features (pLannotate 1.2.2; 10 found; start..end, strand, type, name):
    496..1084    +  rep_origin     ori: high-copy-number ColE1/pMB1/pBR322/pUC origin of replication
   1252..1295    -  terminator     rrnB T1 terminator: Escherichia coli rrnB; transcription terminator T1 from the E. coli rrnB gene
   1427..1454    +  terminator     rrnB T2 terminator: transcription terminator T2 from the E. coli rrnB gene
   1540..1751    +  promoter       EF-1α core promoter: core promoter for human elongation factor EF-1α
   1752..1865    +  intron         EF-1α intron A (fragment): intron upstream of the start codon of human EF-1α
   2491..2694    +  intron         EF-1α intron A: truncated intron upstream of the start codon of human EF-1α
   2703..2737    +  promoter       TRE3GV promoter (fragment): 3rd-generation Tet-responsive promoter that can be activated by binding of Tet-On® 3G, optimized for retroviral and lentiviral vectors
   2765..3484    +  CDS            mGreenLantern: monomeric GFP derivative that displays exceptionally high brightness in cells (Campbell et al., 2020)
   3496..3720    +  polyA_signal   bGH poly(A) signal: bovine growth hormone polyadenylation signal
   3842..406     +  CDS            KanR (across the origin): aminoglycoside phosphotransferase; aph(3')-Ia; confers resistance to kanamycin in bacteria or G418 (Geneticin®) in eukaryotes
>Addgene plasmid #235299 | EF1a-mGL-bGH | addgene full sequence | sequence record 474162 | Addgene NGS Result
TAATTGTCCTTTTAACAGCGATCGCGTATTTCGTCTAGCTCAGGCGCAATCACGAATGAATAACGGTTTG
GTTGATGCGAGTGATTTTGATGACGAGCGTAATGGCTGGCCTGTTGAACAAGTCTGGAAAGAAATGCATA
AACTTTTGCCATTCTCACCGGATTCAGTCGTCACTCATGGTGATTTCTCACTTGATAACCTTATTTTTGA
CGAGGGGAAATTAATAGGTTGTATTGATGTTGGACGAGTCGGAATCGCAGACCGATACCAGGATCTTGCC
ATCCTATGGAACTGCCTCGGTGAGTTTTCTCCTTCATTACAGAAACGGCTTTTTCAAAAATATGGTATTG
ATAATCCTGATATGAATAAATTGCAGTTTCATTTGATGCTCGATGAGTTTTTCTAATCAGAATTGGTTAA
TTGGTTGTAACATTATTCAGATTGGGCCCCGTTCCACTGAGCGTCAGACCCCGTAGAAAAGATCAAAGGA
TCTTCTTGAGATCCTTTTTTTCTGCGCGTAATCTGCTGCTTGCAAACAAAAAAACCACCGCTACCAGCGG
TGGTTTGTTTGCCGGATCAAGAGCTACCAACTCTTTTTCCGAAGGTAACTGGCTTCAGCAGAGCGCAGAT
ACCAAATACTGTTCTTCTAGTGTAGCCGTAGTTAGGCCACCACTTCAAGAACTCTGTAGCACCGCCTACA
TACCTCGCTCTGCTAATCCTGTTACCAGTGGCTGCTGCCAGTGGCGATAAGTCGTGTCTTACCGGGTTGG
ACTCAAGACGATAGTTACCGGATAAGGCGCAGCGGTCGGGCTGAACGGGGGGTTCGTGCACACAGCCCAG
CTTGGAGCGAACGACCTACACCGAACTGAGATACCTACAGCGTGAGCTATGAGAAAGCGCCACGCTTCCC
GAAGGGAGAAAGGCGGACAGGTATCCGGTAAGCGGCAGGGTCGGAACAGGAGAGCGCACGAGGGAGCTTC
CAGGGGGAAACGCCTGGTATCTTTATAGTCCTGTCGGGTTTCGCCACCTCTGACTTGAGCGTCGATTTTT
GTGATGCTCGTCAGGGGGGCGGAGCCTATGGAAAAACGCCAGCAACGCGGCCTTTTTACGGTTCCTGGCC
TTTTGCTGGCCTTTTGCTCACATGTTCTTTCCTGCGTTATCCCCTGATTCTGTGGATAACCGTATTACCG
CTAGCATGGATCTCGGGGACGTCTAACTACTAAGCGAGAGTAGGGAACTGCCAGGCATCAAATAAAACGA
AAGGCTCAGTCGGAAGACTGGGCCTTTCGTTTTATCTGTTGTTTGTCGGTGAACGCTCTCCTGAGTAGGA
CAAATCCGCCGGGAGCGGATTTGAACGTTGTGAAGCAACGGCCCGGAGGGTGGCGGGCAGGACGCCCGCC
ATAAACTGCCAGGCATCAAACTAAGCAGAAGGCCATCCTGACGGATGGCCTTTTTGCGTTTCTACAAACT
CTTCCTGTTAGTTAGTTACTTAAGCTCGGGCCCACCTGCAGTCCTTATACTGCTCCGGTGCCCGTCAGTG
GGCAGAGCGCACATCGCCCACAGTCCCCGAGAAGTTGGGGGGAGGGGTCGGCAATTGAACCGGTGCCTAG
AGAAGGTGGCGCGGGGTAAACTGGGAAAGTGATGTCGTGTACTGGCTCCGCCTTTTTCCCGAGGGTGGGG
GAGAACCGTATATAAGTGCAGTAGTCGCCGTGAACGTTCTTTTTCGCAACGGGTTTGCCGCCAGAACACA
GGTAAGTGCCGTGTGTGGTTCCCGCGGGCCTGGCCTCTTTACGGGTTATGGCCCTTGCGTGCCTTGAATT
ACTTCCACGCCCCTGGCTGCAGTACGTGATTCTTGATCCCGAGCTTCGGGTTGGAAGTGGGTGGGAGAGT
TCGAGGCCTTGCGCTTAAGGAGCCCCTTCGCCTCGTGCTTGAGTTGAGGCCTGGCTTGGGCGCTGGGGCC
GCCGCGTGCGAATCTGGTGGCACCTTCGCGCCTGTCTCGCTGCTTTCGATAAGTCTCTAGCCATTTAAAA
TTTTTGATGACCTGCTGCGACGCTTTTTTTCTGGCAAGATAGTCTTGTAAATGCGGGCCAAGATCTGCAC
ACTGGTATTTCGGTTTTTGGGGCCGCGGGCGGCGACGGGGCCCGTGCGTCCCAGCGCACATGTTCGGCGA
GGCGGGGCCTGCGAGCGCGGCCACCGAGAATCGGACGGGGGTAGTCTCAAGCTGGCCGGCCTGCTCTGGT
GCCTGGCCTCGCGCCGCCGTGTATCGCCCCGCCCTGGGCGGCAAGGCTGGCCCGGTCGGCACCAGTTGCG
TGAGCGGAAAGATGGCCGCTTCCCGGCCCTGCTGCAGGGAGCTCAAAATGGAGGACGCGGCGCTCGGGAG
AGCGGGCGGGTGAGTCACCCACACAAAGGAAAAGGGCCTTTCCGTCCTCAGCCGTCGCTTCATGTGACTC
CACGGAGTACCGGGCGCCGTCCAGGCACCTCGATTAGTTCTCGAGCTTTTGGAGTACGTCGTCTTTAGGT
TGGGGGGAGGGGTTTTATGCGATGGAGTTTCCCCACACTGAGTGGGTGGAGACTGAAGTTAGGCCAGCTT
GGCACTTGATGTAATTCTCCTTGGAATTTGCCCTTTTTGAGTTTGGATCTTGGTTCATTCTCAAGCCTCA
GACAGTGGTTCAAAGTTTTTTTCTTCCATTTCAGGTGTCGTGAGAGCTCGTTTAGTGAACCGTCAGATCG
CCTGGAGACGCCATCCACGCTGTAATGAGCCACCATGGTGAGCAAGGGCGAGGAGCTGTTCACCGGGGTG
GTGCCCATCCTGGTCGAGCTGGACGGCGACGTAAACGGCCACAAGTTCAGCGTCCGCGGCGAGGGCGAGG
GCGATGCCACCAACGGCAAGCTGACCCTGAAGTTCATCTGCACCACCGGCAAGCTGCCCGTGCCCTGGCC
CACCCTCGTGACCACCTTAGGCTACGGCGTGGCCTGCTTCGCCCGCTACCCCGACCACATGAAGCAGCAC
GACTTCTTCAAGTCCGCCATGCCCGAAGGCTACGTCCAGGAGCGCACCATCTCTTTCAAGGACGACGGTA
CCTACAAGACCCGCGCCGAGGTGAAGTTCGAGGGCGACACCCTGGTGAACCGCATCGTGCTGAAGGGCAT
CGACTTCAAGGAGGACGGCAACATCCTGGGGCACAAGCTGGAGTACAACTTCAACAGCCACAAGGTCTAT
ATCACGGCCGACAAGCAGAAGAACGGCATCAAGGCTAACTTCAAGACCCGCCACAACGTTGAGGACGGCG
GCGTGCAGCTCGCCGACCACTACCAGCAGAACACCCCCATCGGCGACGGCCCCGTGCTGCTGCCCGACAA
CCACTACCTGAGCCATCAGTCCAAACTGAGCAAAGACCCCAACGAGAAGCGCGATCACATGGTCCTGAAG
GAGAGGGTGACCGCCGCCGGGATTACACATGACATGGACGAGCTGTACAAGTAACAACGTTGCACCTGTG
CCTTCTAGTTGCCAGCCATCTGTTGTTTGCCCCTCCCCCGTGCCTTCCTTGACCCTGGAAGGTGCCACTC
CCACTGTCCTTTCCTAATAAAATGAGGAAATTGCATCGCATTGTCTGAGTAGGTGTCATTCTATTCTGGG
GGGTGGGGTGGGGCAGGACAGCAAGGGGGAGGATTGGGAAGACAATAGCAGGCATGCTGGGGATGCGGTG
GGCTCTATGGCGCTCGCTGACTGCAGGTGCCCGTGTCTCAAAATCTCTGATGTTACATTGCACAAGATAA
AAATATATCATCATGAACAATAAAACTGTCTGCTTACATAAACAGTAATACAAGGGGTGTTATGAGCCAT
ATTCAACGGGAAACGTCGAGGCCGCGATTAAATTCCAACATGGATGCTGATTTATATGGGTATAAATGGG
CTCGCGATAATGTCGGGCAATCAGGTGCGACAATCTATCGCTTGTATGGGAAGCCCGATGCGCCAGAGTT
GTTTCTGAAACATGGCAAAGGTAGCGTTGCCAATGATGTTACAGATGAGATGGTCAGACTAAACTGGCTG
ACGGAATTTATGCCTCTTCCGACCATCAAGCATTTTATCCGTACTCCTGGTGATGCATGGTTACTCACCA
CTGCGATCCCCGGAAAAACAGCATTCCAGGTATTAGAAGAATATCCTGATTCAGGTGAAAATATTGTTGA
TGCGCTGGCAGTGTTCCTGCGCCGGTTGCATTCGATTCCTGTTTG
